Addgene plasmid #211654: pCF821-sgNT-3_U6-sgRNA-EF1a-mNeonGreen
Purpose: U6-sgRNA-EF1a-mNeonGreen
Depositing lab: Christof Fellmann. Depositing organization: J. David Gladstone Institutes. Publication: Targeting the non-coding genome and temozolomide signature enables CRISPR-mediated glioma oncolysis. Tan IL, Perez AR, Lew RJ, Sun X, Baldwin A, Zhu YK, Shah MM, Berger MS, Doudna JA, Fellmann C. Cell Rep. 2023 Nov 28;42(11):113339. doi: 10.1016/j.celrep.2023.113339. Epub 2023 Nov 2. PubMed 37917583.
Backbone
  Vector backbone: pCF821
  Vector type: Mammalian Expression, Lentiviral, CRISPR
Growth in bacteria
  Bacterial resistance: Ampicillin, 100 μg/mL
  Growth temperature: 37°C
  Growth strain: NEB Stable
  Copy number: Unknown
Gene/Insert
  Gene/Insert name: SpyCas9 and sgNT-3 guide RNA vector
  gRNA/shRNA sequence: GACGACTAGTTAGGCGTGTA
Terms and licenses: Academic/Nonprofit Terms; Industry Terms: Not Available to Industry
How to cite: pCF821-sgNT-3_U6-sgRNA-EF1a-mNeonGreen was a gift from Christof Fellmann (Addgene plasmid # 211654 ; http://n2t.net/addgene:211654 ; RRID:Addgene_211654)
