[The description below was written by a language model from this plasmid's Addgene catalogue record and pLannotate feature annotations shown in this document.]
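Description:
pCF821-sgNT-3_U6-sgRNA-EF1a-mNeonGreen is a third-generation-style, self-inactivating HIV-1 lentiviral transfer plasmid on the pCF821 backbone, designed to deliver a CRISPR guide RNA together with a green fluorescent marker into mammalian cells. It is propagated in E. coli through a high-copy ColE1/pUC-type origin and selected with ampicillin via the β-lactamase gene. In packaging cells, a CMV enhancer/promoter fused to a truncated 5' LTR drives Tat-independent transcription of the viral genome, which carries the Ψ packaging signal with adjoining gag fragment, the Rev response element for nuclear export of the unspliced RNA, and a cPPT/CTS that aids nuclear import. The genome ends in a ΔU3 3' LTR, which inactivates LTR promoter activity after integration, followed by a bGH polyadenylation signal.

The payload consists of two independent expression units. A human U6 RNA polymerase III promoter transcribes a single guide RNA built on a Streptococcus pyogenes Cas9 scaffold, here carrying the sgNT-3 spacer; the name suggests a non-targeting control guide, although the record does not say so explicitly. Downstream, an EF-1α promoter with intron A sequence drives mNeonGreen, a bright monomeric green/yellow fluorescent protein, and a WPRE enhances transcript stability and expression. Although the catalogue insert field mentions SpyCas9, the annotated 8.1 kb sequence contains no Cas9 coding region, so the nuclease must presumably be supplied separately. The fluorescent marker allows transduced cells to be identified, sorted or tracked, for example in competition-style assays. The associated publication concerns CRISPR-mediated killing of glioma cells.
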