Features (pLannotate 1.2.2; 25 found; start..end, strand, type, name):
     31..83      -  misc_feature   bom (fragment): basis of mobility region from pBR322
    232..611     +  enhancer       CMV enhancer: human cytomegalovirus immediate early enhancer
    612..811     +  promoter       CMV promoter: human cytomegalovirus (CMV) immediate early promoter
    829..1009    +  LTR            5' LTR (truncated): truncated 5' long terminal repeat (LTR) from HIV-1
   1056..1181    +  misc_feature   HIV-1 Ψ: packaging signal of human immunodeficiency virus type 1
   1165..1528    +  CDS            HIV-1 gag (fragment): gag protein from human immunodeficiency virus 1; gag
   1674..1907    +  misc_feature   RRE: The Rev response element (RRE) of HIV-1 allows for Rev-dependent mRNA export from the nucleus to the cytoplasm.
   2284..2384    +  CDS            Rev (fragment): human immunodeficiency virus 1 (HIV-1) Rev protein; rev; enhances nuclear export of unspliced and incompletely spliced viral mRNAs
   2434..2551    +  misc_feature   cPPT/CTS: central polypurine tract and central termination sequence of HIV-1
   2602..2842    +  promoter       U6 promoter: RNA polymerase III promoter for human U6 snRNA
   2890..2957    +  misc_RNA       tracrRNA (fragment): trans-activating CRISPR RNA for the Streptococcus pyogenes CRISPR/Cas9 system
   2976..2994    +  CDS            small t antigen (fragment): SV40 (simian virus 40) small t antigen
   3020..3231    +  promoter       EF-1α core promoter: core promoter for human elongation factor EF-1α
   3232..3340    +  intron         EF-1α intron A (fragment): intron upstream of the start codon of human EF-1α
   3966..4169    +  intron         EF-1α intron A: truncated intron upstream of the start codon of human EF-1α
   4202..4909    +  CDS            mNeonGreen: mNeonGreen is a basic (constitutively fluorescent) green/yellow fluorescent protein published in 2013, derived from Branchiostoma lanceolatum. It is reported to be a very rapidly-maturing monomer with moderate acid sensitivity.
   4928..5516    +  misc_feature   WPRE: woodchuck hepatitis virus posttranscriptional regulatory element
   5567..5586    +  misc_feature   cPPT/CTS (fragment): central polypurine tract and central termination sequence of HIV-1
   5588..5821    +  LTR            3' LTR (ΔU3): self-inactivating 3' long terminal repeat (LTR) from HIV-1
   5853..6077    +  polyA_signal   bGH poly(A) signal: bovine growth hormone polyadenylation signal
   6081..6100    +  promoter       SV40 promoter (fragment): SV40 enhancer and early promoter
   6121..6171    -  CDS            lacI (fragment): lac repressor; lacI; The lac repressor binds to the lac operator to inhibit transcription in E. coli. This inhibition can be relieved by adding lactose or isopropyl-β-D-thiogalactopyranoside (IPTG).
   6354..6942    -  rep_origin     ori: high-copy-number ColE1/pMB1/pBR322/pUC origin of replication
   7113..7973    -  CDS            AmpR: β-lactamase; bla; confers resistance to ampicillin, carbenicillin, and related antibiotics
   7974..8078    -  promoter       AmpR promoter: bla
>Addgene plasmid #211654 | pCF821-sgNT-3_U6-sgRNA-EF1a-mNeonGreen | addgene full sequence | sequence record 421504 | Addgene NGS Result
GTCGACGGATCGGGAGATCTCCCGATCCCCTATGGTGCACTCTCAGTACAATCTGCTCTGATGCCGCATA
GTTAAGCCAGTATCTGCTCCCTGCTTGTGTGTTGGAGGTCGCTGAGTAGTGCGCGAGCAAAATTTAAGCT
ACAACAAGGCAAGGCTTGACCGACAATTGCATGAAGAATCTGCTTAGGGTTAGGCGTTTTGCGCTGCTTC
GCGATGTACGGGCCAGATATTGACATTGATTATTGACTAGTTATTAATAGTAATCAATTACGGGGTCATT
AGTTCATAGCCCATATATGGAGTTCCGCGTTACATAACTTACGGTAAATGGCCCGCCTGGCTGACCGCCC
AACGACCCCCGCCCATTGACGTCAATAATGACGTATGTTCCCATAGTAACGCCAATAGGGACTTTCCATT
GACGTCAATGGGTGGAGTATTTACGGTAAACTGCCCACTTGGCAGTACATCAAGTGTATCATATGCCAAG
TACGCCCCCTATTGACGTCAATGACGGTAAATGGCCCGCCTGGCATTATGCCCAGTACATGACCTTATGG
GACTTTCCTACTTGGCAGTACATCTACGTATTAGTCATCGCTATTACCATGGTGATGCGGTTTTGGCAGT
ACATCAATGGGCGTGGATAGCGGTTTGACTCACGGGGATTTCCAAGTCTCCACCCCATTGACGTCAATGG
GAGTTTGTTTTGGCACCAAAATCAACGGGACTTTCCAAAATGTCGTAACAACTCCGCCCCATTGACGCAA
ATGGGCGGTAGGCGTGTACGGTGGGAGGTCTATATAAGCAGCGCGTTTTGCCTGTACTGGGTCTCTCTGG
TTAGACCAGATCTGAGCCTGGGAGCTCTCTGGCTAACTAGGGAACCCACTGCTTAAGCCTCAATAAAGCT
TGCCTTGAGTGCTTCAAGTAGTGTGTGCCCGTCTGTTGTGTGACTCTGGTAACTAGAGATCCCTCAGACC
CTTTTAGTCAGTGTGGAAAATCTCTAGCAGTGGCGCCCGAACAGGGACTTGAAAGCGAAAGGGAAACCAG
AGGAGCTCTCTCGACGCAGGACTCGGCTTGCTGAAGCGCGCACGGCAAGAGGCGAGGGGCGGCGACTGGT
GAGTACGCCAAAAATTTTGACTAGCGGAGGCTAGAAGGAGAGAGATGGGTGCGAGAGCGTCAGTATTAAG
CGGGGGAGAATTAGATCGCGATGGGAAAAAATTCGGTTAAGGCCAGGGGGAAAGAAAAAATATAAATTAA
AACATATAGTATGGGCAAGCAGGGAGCTAGAACGATTCGCAGTTAATCCTGGCCTGTTAGAAACATCAGA
AGGCTGTAGACAAATACTGGGACAGCTACAACCATCCCTTCAGACAGGATCAGAAGAACTTAGATCATTA
TATAATACAGTAGCAACCCTCTATTGTGTGCATCAAAGGATAGAGATAAAAGACACCAAGGAAGCTTTAG
ACAAGATAGAGGAAGAGCAAAACAAAAGTAAGACCACCGCACAGCAAGCGGCCGCTGATCTTCAGACCTG
GAGGAGGAGATATGAGGGACAATTGGAGAAGTGAATTATATAAATATAAAGTAGTAAAAATTGAACCATT
AGGAGTAGCACCCACCAAGGCAAAGAGAAGAGTGGTGCAGAGAGAAAAAAGAGCAGTGGGAATAGGAGCT
TTGTTCCTTGGGTTCTTGGGAGCAGCAGGAAGCACTATGGGCGCAGCGTCAATGACGCTGACGGTACAGG
CCAGACAATTATTGTCTGGTATAGTGCAGCAGCAGAACAATTTGCTGAGGGCTATTGAGGCGCAACAGCA
TCTGTTGCAACTCACAGTCTGGGGCATCAAGCAGCTCCAGGCAAGAATCCTGGCTGTGGAAAGATACCTA
AAGGATCAACAGCTCCTGGGGATTTGGGGTTGCTCTGGAAAACTCATTTGCACCACTGCTGTGCCTTGGA
ATGCTAGTTGGAGTAATAAATCTCTGGAACAGATTTGGAATCACACGACCTGGATGGAGTGGGACAGAGA
AATTAACAATTACACAAGCTTAATACACTCCTTAATTGAAGAATCGCAAAACCAGCAAGAAAAGAATGAA
CAAGAATTATTGGAATTAGATAAATGGGCAAGTTTGTGGAATTGGTTTAACATAACAAATTGGCTGTGGT
ATATAAAATTATTCATAATGATAGTAGGAGGCTTGGTAGGTTTAAGAATAGTTTTTGCTGTACTTTCTAT
AGTGAATAGAGTTAGGCAGGGATATTCACCATTATCGTTTCAGACCCACCTCCCAACCCCGAGGGGACCC
GACAGGCCCGAAGGAATAGAAGAAGAAGGTGGAGAGAGAGACAGAGACAGATCCATTCGATTAGTGAACG
GATCGGCACTGCGTGCGCCAATTCTGCAGACAAATGGCAGTATTCATCCACAATTTTAAAAGAAAAGGGG
GGATTGGGGGGTACAGTGCAGGGGAAAGAATAGTAGACATAATAGCAACAGACATACAAACTAAAGAATT
ACAAAAACAAATTACAAAAATTCAAAATTTTCGGGTTTATTACAGGGACAGCAGAGATCCAGTTTGGTTA
ATTAAGGTACCGAGGGCCTATTTCCCATGATTCCTTCATATTTGCATATACGATACAAGGCTGTTAGAGA
GATAATTAGAATTAATTTGACTGTAAACACAAAGATATTAGTACAAAATACGTGACGTAGAAAGTAATAA
TTTCTTGGGTAGTTTGCAGTTTTAAAATTATGTTTTAAAATGGACTATCATATGCTTACCGTAACTTGAA
AGTATTTCGATTTCTTGGCTTTATATATCTTGTGGAAAGGACGAAACACCGGACGACTAGTTAGGCGTGT
AGTTTAAGAGCTATGCTGGAAACAGCATAGCAAGTTTAAATAAGGCTAGTCCGTTATCAACTTGAAAAAG
TGGCACCGAGTCGGTGCTTTTTTTGAATTCGCTAGCTAGGTCTTGAAAGGAGTGGGAATTGGCTCCGGTG
CCCGTCAGTGGGCAGAGCGCACATCGCCCACAGTCCCCGAGAAGTTGGGGGGAGGGGTCGGCAATTGATC
CGGTGCCTAGAGAAGGTGGCGCGGGGTAAACTGGGAAAGTGATGTCGTGTACTGGCTCCGCCTTTTTCCC
GAGGGTGGGGGAGAACCGTATATAAGTGCAGTAGTCGCCGTGAACGTTCTTTTTCGCAACGGGTTTGCCG
CCAGAACACAGGTAAGTGCCGTGTGTGGTTCCCGCGGGCCTGGCCTCTTTACGGGTTATGGCCCTTGCGT
GCCTTGAATTACTTCCACTGGCTGCAGTACGTGATTCTTGATCCCGAGCTTCGGGTTGGAAGTGGGTGGG
AGAGTTCGAGGCCTTGCGCTTAAGGAGCCCCTTCGCCTCGTGCTTGAGTTGAGGCCTGGCCTGGGCGCTG
GGGCCGCCGCGTGCGAATCTGGTGGCACCTTCGCGCCTGTCTCGCTGCTTTCGATAAGTCTCTAGCCATT
TAAAATTTTTGATGACCTGCTGCGACGCTTTTTTTCTGGCAAGATAGTCTTGTAAATGCGGGCCAAGATC
TGCACACTGGTATTTCGGTTTTTGGGGCCGCGGGCGGCGACGGGGCCCGTGCGTCCCAGCGCACATGTTC
GGCGAGGCGGGGCCTGCGAGCGCGGCCACCGAGAATCGGACGGGGGTAGTCTCAAGCTGGCCGGCCTGCT
CTGGTGCCTGGCCTCGCGCCGCCGTGTATCGCCCCGCCCTGGGCGGCAAGGCTGGCCCGGTCGGCACCAG
TTGCGTGAGCGGAAAGATGGCCGCTTCCCGGCCCTGCTGCAGGGAGCTCAAAATGGAGGACGCGGCGCTC
GGGAGAGCGGGCGGGTGAGTCACCCACACAAAGGAAAAGGGCCTTTCCGTCCTCAGCCGTCGCTTCATGT
GACTCCACGGAGTACCGGGCGCCGTCCAGGCACCTCGATTAGTTCTCGAGCTTTTGGAGTACGTCGTCTT
TAGGTTGGGGGGAGGGGTTTTATGCGATGGAGTTTCCCCACACTGAGTGGGTGGAGACTGAAGTTAGGCC
AGCTTGGCACTTGATGTAATTCTCCTTGGAATTTGCCCTTTTTGAGTTTGGATCTTGGTTCATTCTCAAG
CCTCAGACAGTGGTTCAAAGTTTTTTTCTTCCATTTCAGGTGTCGTGAACCGGTTCTAGAGCGCTGCCAC
CATGGTCAGTAAGGGCGAAGAAGATAATATGGCTTCCTTGCCTGCCACACATGAACTCCACATATTCGGG
TCTATCAACGGCGTGGACTTCGACATGGTTGGGCAAGGAACCGGAAATCCCAACGATGGATACGAGGAGC
TGAACCTGAAGTCAACGAAAGGTGATCTTCAATTCTCCCCCTGGATTCTCGTCCCTCACATTGGCTATGG
TTTCCACCAGTACCTCCCGTACCCTGACGGGATGTCTCCATTCCAAGCCGCAATGGTAGATGGGTCAGGC
TACCAAGTTCACAGAACTATGCAGTTTGAAGATGGTGCATCTCTGACAGTAAATTACAGGTATACCTACG
AAGGTTCACACATCAAAGGAGAAGCTCAGGTGAAAGGTACGGGATTCCCAGCAGACGGCCCAGTAATGAC
CAATTCCCTCACGGCTGCCGACTGGTGCAGGAGTAAAAAGACATATCCAAATGACAAGACTATTATCTCT
ACTTTCAAATGGTCTTATACGACAGGCAACGGAAAGAGGTATCGGTCAACCGCGCGCACAACATATACGT
TTGCTAAGCCTATGGCTGCCAATTATCTGAAAAATCAGCCCATGTATGTATTTAGAAAAACCGAACTGAA
GCACTCCAAAACTGAATTGAACTTCAAAGAGTGGCAAAAGGCCTTCACCGATGTCATGGGCATGGATGAA
TTGTATAAGTGAACGCGTTAAGTCGACAATCAACCTCTGGATTACAAAATTTGTGAAAGATTGACTGGTA
TTCTTAACTATGTTGCTCCTTTTACGCTATGTGGATACGCTGCTTTAATGCCTTTGTATCATGCTATTGC
TTCCCGTATGGCTTTCATTTTCTCCTCCTTGTATAAATCCTGGTTGCTGTCTCTTTATGAGGAGTTGTGG
CCCGTTGTCAGGCAACGTGGCGTGGTGTGCACTGTGTTTGCTGACGCAACCCCCACTGGTTGGGGCATTG
CCACCACCTGTCAGCTCCTTTCCGGGACTTTCGCTTTCCCCCTCCCTATTGCCACGGCGGAACTCATCGC
CGCCTGCCTTGCCCGCTGCTGGACAGGGGCTCGGCTGTTGGGCACTGACAATTCCGTGGTGTTGTCGGGG
AAATCATCGTCCTTTCCTTGGCTGCTCGCCTGTGTTGCCACCTGGATTCTGCGCGGGACGTCCTTCTGCT
ACGTCCCTTCGGCCCTCAATCCAGCGGACCTTCCTTCCCGCGGCCTGCTGCCGGCTCTGCGGCCTCTTCC
GCGTCTTCGCCTTCGCCCTCAGACGAGTCGGATCTCCCTTTGGGCCGCCTCCCCGCGTCGACTTTAAGAC
CAATGACTTACAAGGCAGCTGTAGATCTTAGCCACTTTTTAAAAGAAAAGGGGGGACTGGAAGGGCTAAT
TCACTCCCAACGAAGACAAGATCTGCTTTTTGCTTGTACTGGGTCTCTCTGGTTAGACCAGATCTGAGCC
TGGGAGCTCTCTGGCTAACTAGGGAACCCACTGCTTAAGCCTCAATAAAGCTTGCCTTGAGTGCTTCAAG
TAGTGTGTGCCCGTCTGTTGTGTGACTCTGGTAACTAGAGATCCCTCAGACCCTTTTAGTCAGTGTGGAA
AATCTCTAGCAGGGCCCGTTTAAACCCGCTGATCAGCCTCGACTGTGCCTTCTAGTTGCCAGCCATCTGT
TGTTTGCCCCTCCCCCGTGCCTTCCTTGACCCTGGAAGGTGCCACTCCCACTGTCCTTTCCTAATAAAAT
GAGGAAATTGCATCGCATTGTCTGAGTAGGTGTCATTCTATTCTGGGGGGTGGGGTGGGGCAGGACAGCA
AGGGGGAGGATTGGGAAGACAATAGCAGGCATGCTGGGGATGCGGTGGGCTCTATGGCTTCTGAGGCGGA
AAGAACCAGCCATTAATGAAAAGAACCAGCCATTAATGAATCGGCCAACGCGCGGGGAGAGGCGGTTTGC
GTATTGGGCGCTCTTCCGCTTCCTCGCTCACTGACTCGCTGCGCTCGGTCGTTCGGCTGCGGCGAGCGGT
ATCAGCTCACTCAAAGGCGGTAATACGGTTATCCACAGAATCAGGGGATAACGCAGGAAAGAACATGTGA
GCAAAAGGCCAGCAAAAGGCCAGGAACCGTAAAAAGGCCGCGTTGCTGGCGTTTTTCCATAGGCTCCGCC
CCCCTGACGAGCATCACAAAAATCGACGCTCAAGTCAGAGGTGGCGAAACCCGACAGGACTATAAAGATA
CCAGGCGTTTCCCCCTGGAAGCTCCCTCGTGCGCTCTCCTGTTCCGACCCTGCCGCTTACCGGATACCTG
TCCGCCTTTCTCCCTTCGGGAAGCGTGGCGCTTTCTCATAGCTCACGCTGTAGGTATCTCAGTTCGGTGT
AGGTCGTTCGCTCCAAGCTGGGCTGTGTGCACGAACCCCCCGTTCAGCCCGACCGCTGCGCCTTATCCGG
TAACTATCGTCTTGAGTCCAACCCGGTAAGACACGACTTATCGCCACTGGCAGCAGCCACTGGTAACAGG
ATTAGCAGAGCGAGGTATGTAGGCGGTGCTACAGAGTTCTTGAAGTGGTGGCCTAACTACGGCTACACTA
GAAGAACAGTATTTGGTATCTGCGCTCTGCTGAAGCCAGTTACCTTCGGAAAAAGAGTTGGTAGCTCTTG
ATCCGGCAAACAAACCACCGCTGGTAGCGGTGGTTTTTTTGTTTGCAAGCAGCAGATTACGCGCAGAAAA
AAAGGATCTCAAGAAGATCCTTTGATCTTTTCTACGGGGTCTGACGCTCAGTGGAACGAAAACTCACGTT
AAGGGATTTTGGTCATGAGATTATCAAAAAGGATCTTCACCTAGATCCTTTTAAATTAAAAATGAAGTTT
TAAATCAATCTAAAGTATATATGAGTAAACTTGGTCTGACAGTTACCAATGCTTAATCAGTGAGGCACCT
ATCTCAGCGATCTGTCTATTTCGTTCATCCATAGTTGCCTGACTCCCCGTCGTGTAGATAACTACGATAC
GGGAGGGCTTACCATCTGGCCCCAGTGCTGCAATGATACCGCGAGACCCACGCTCACCGGCTCCAGATTT
ATCAGCAATAAACCAGCCAGCCGGAAGGGCCGAGCGCAGAAGTGGTCCTGCAACTTTATCCGCCTCCATC
CAGTCTATTAATTGTTGCCGGGAAGCTAGAGTAAGTAGTTCGCCAGTTAATAGTTTGCGCAACGTTGTTG
CCATTGCTACAGGCATCGTGGTGTCACGCTCGTCGTTTGGTATGGCTTCATTCAGCTCCGGTTCCCAACG
ATCAAGGCGAGTTACATGATCCCCCATGTTGTGCAAAAAAGCGGTTAGCTCCTTCGGTCCTCCGATCGTT
GTCAGAAGTAAGTTGGCCGCAGTGTTATCACTCATGGTTATGGCAGCACTGCATAATTCTCTTACTGTCA
TGCCATCCGTAAGATGCTTTTCTGTGACTGGTGAGTACTCAACCAAGTCATTCTGAGAATAGTGTATGCG
GCGACCGAGTTGCTCTTGCCCGGCGTCAATACGGGATAATACCGCGCCACATAGCAGAACTTTAAAAGTG
CTCATCATTGGAAAACGTTCTTCGGGGCGAAAACTCTCAAGGATCTTACCGCTGTTGAGATCCAGTTCGA
TGTAACCCACTCGTGCACCCAACTGATCTTCAGCATCTTTTACTTTCACCAGCGTTTCTGGGTGAGCAAA
AACAGGAAGGCAAAATGCCGCAAAAAAGGGAATAAGGGCGACACGGAAATGTTGAATACTCATACTCTTC
CTTTTTCAATATTATTGAAGCATTTATCAGGGTTATTGTCTCATGAGCGGATACATATTTGAATGTATTT
AGAAAAATAAACAAATAGGGGTTCCGCGCACATTTCCCCGAAAAGTGCCACCTGAC
